>Addgene plasmid #66448 | NPBW1-Tango | depositor partial sequence | sequence record 113509 | empty Tango
GACGGATCGGGAGATCTCCCGATCCCCTATGGTGCACTCTCAGTACAATCTGCTCTGATGCCGCATAGTT
AAGCCAGTATCTGCTCCCTGCTTGTGTGTTGGAGGTCGCTGAGTAGTGCGCGAGCAAAATTTAAGCTACA
ACAAGGCAAGGCTTGACCGACAATTGCATGAAGAATCTGCTTAGGGTTAGGCGTTTTGCGCTGCTTCGCG
ATGTACGGGCCAGATATACGCGTTGACATTGATTATTGACTAGTTATTAATAGTAATCAATTACGGGGTC
ATTAGTTCATAGCCCATATATGGAGTTCCGCGTTACATAACTTACGGTAAATGGCCCGCCTGGCTGACCG
CCCAACGACCCCCGCCCATTGACGTCAATAATGACGTATGTTCCCATAGTAACGCCAATAGGGACTTTCC
ATTGACGTCAATGGGTGGAGTATTTACGGTAAACTGCCCACTTGGCAGTACATCAAGTGTATCATATGCC
AAGTACGCCCCCTATTGACGTCAATGACGGTAAATGGCCCGCCTGGCATTATGCCCAGTACATGACCTTA
TGGGACTTTCCTACTTGGCAGTACATCTACGTATTAGTCATCGCTATTACCATGGTGATGCGGTTTTGGC
AGTACATCAATGGGCGTGGATAGCGGTTTGACTCACGGGGATTTCCAAGTCTCCACCCCATTGACGTCAA
TGGGAGTTTGTTTTGGCACCAAAATCAACGGGACTTTCCAAAATGTCGTAACAACTCCGCCCCATTGACG
CAAATGGGCGGTAGGCGTGTACGGTGGGAGGTCTATATAAGCAGAGCTCTCTGGCTAACTAGAGAACCCA
CTGCTTACTGGCTTATCGAAATTAATACGACTCACTATAGGGAGACCCAAGCTGGCTAGCGTTTAAACTT
AAGCTTGGTACCGAGCTCGGATCCACTAGTCCAGTGTGGTGGAATTCTGCAGATATCCAGCACAGTGGCG
GCCGCGCCACCATGAAGACGATCATCGCCCTGAGCTACATCTTCTGCCTGGTATTCGCCGACTACAAGGA
CGATGATGACGCCAGCATCGATACCGGTGGACGCACCCCACCCAGCCTGGGTCCCCAAGATGAGTCCTGC
ACCACCGCCAGCTCCTCCCTGGCCAAGGACACTTCATCGACCGGTGAGAACCTGTACTTCCAGCTAAGAT
TAGATAAAAGTAAAGTGATTAACAGCGCATTAGAGCTGCTTAATGAGGTCGGAATCGAAGGTTTAACAAC
CCGTAAACTCGCCCAGAAGCTAGGTGTAGAGCAGCCTACATTGTATTGGCATGTAAAAAATAAGCGGGCT
TTGCTCGACGCCTTAGCCATTGAGATGTTAGATAGGCACCATACTCACTTTTGCCCTTTAGAAGGGGAAA
GCTGGCAAGATTTTTTACGTAATAACGCTAAAAGTTTTAGATGTGCTTTACTAAGTCATCGCGATGGAGC
AAAAGTACATTTAGGTACACGGCCTACAGAAAAACAGTATGAAACTCTCGAAAATCAATTAGCCTTTTTA
TGCCAACAAGGTTTTTCACTAGAGAATGCATTATATGCACTCAGCGCTGTGGGGCATTTTACTTTAGGTT
GCGTATTGGAAGATCAAGAGCATCAAGTCGCTAAAGAAGAAAGGGAAACACCTACTACTGATAGTATGCC
GCCATTATTACGACAAGCTATCGAATTATTTGATCACCAAGGTGCAGAGCCAGCCTTCTTATTCGGCCTT
GAATTGATCATATGCGGATTAGAAAAACAACTTAAATGTGAAAGTGGGTCCGCGTACAGCCGCGCGCGTA
CGAAAAACAATTACGGGTCTACCATCGAGGGCCTGCTCGATCTCCCGGACGACGACGCCCCCGAAGAGGC
GGGGCTGGCGGCTCCGCGCCTGTCCTTTCTCCCCGCGGGACACACGCGCAGACTGTCGACGGCCCCCCCG
ACCGATGTCAGCCTGGGGGACGAGCTCCACTTAGACGGCGAGGACGTGGCGATGGCGCATGCCGACGCGC
TAGACGATTTCGATCTGGACATGTTGGGGGACGGGGATTCCCCGGGTCCGGGATTTACCCCCCACGACTC
CGCCCCCTACGGCGCTCTGGATATGGCCGACTTCGAGTTTGAGCAGATGTTTACCGATGCCCTTGGAATT
GACGAGTACGGTGGGTAGCTCGAGTCTAGAGGGCCCGTTTAAACCCGCTGATCAGCCTCGACTGTGCCTT
CTAGTTGCCAGCCATCTGTTGTTTGCCCCTCCCCCGTGCCTTCCTTGACCCTGGAAGGTGCCACTCCCAC
TGTCCTTTCCTAATAAAATGAGGAAATTGCATCGCATTGTCTGAGTAGGTGTCATTCTATTCTGGGGGGT
GGGGTGGGGCAGGACAGCAAGGGGGAGGATTGGGAAGACAATAGCAGGCATGCTGGGGATGCGGTGGGCT
CTATGGCTTCTGAGGCGGAAAGAACCAGCTGGGGCTCTAGGGGGTATCCCC
[124 nt withheld, positions 2502-2625]
C
[91 nt withheld, positions 2627-2717]
A
[49 nt withheld, positions 2719-2767]
CCTTTGACGTTGGAGTCCACGTTCTTT
[37 nt withheld, positions 2795-2831]
ACCCTATCTCGGTCTATTCTTTTGATTTATAAGGGATTTTGCCGATTTCGGCCTATTGGTTAAAAAATGA
GCTGATTTAACAAAAATTTAACGCGAATTAATTCTGTGGAATGTGTGTCAGTTAGGGTGTGGAAAGTCCC
CAGGCTCCCCAGCAGGCAGAAGTATGCAAAGCATGCATCTCAATTAGTCAGCAACCAGGTGTGGAAAGTC
CCCAGGCTCCCCAGCAGGCAGAAGTATGCAAAGCATGCATCTCAATTAGTCAGCAACCATAGTCCCGCCC
CTAACTCCGCCCATCCCGCCCCTAACTCCGCCCAGTTCCGCCCATTCTCCGCCCCATGGCTGACTAATTT
TTTTTATTTATGCAGAGGCCGAGGCCGCCTCTGCCTCTGAGCTATTCCAGAAGTAGTGAGGAGGCTTTTT
TGGAGGCCTAGGCTTTTGCAAAAAGCTCCCGGGAGCTTGTATATCCATTTTCGGATCTGATCAAGAGACA
GGATGAGGATCGTTTCGCATGATTGAACAAGATGGATTGCACGCAGGTTCTCCGGCCGCTTGGGTGGAGA
GGCTATTCGGCTATGACTGGGCACAACAGACAATCGGCTGCTCTGATGCCGCCGTGTTCCGGCTGTCAGC
GCAGGGGCGCCCGGTTCTTTTTGTCAAGACCGACCTGTCCGGTGCCCTGAATGAACTGCAGGACGAGGCA
GCGCGGCTATCGTGGCTGGCCACGACGGGCGTTCCTTGCGCAGCTGTGCTCGACGTTGTCACTGAAGCGG
GAAGGGACTGGCTGCTATTGGGCGAAGTGCCGGGGCAGGATCTCCTGTCATCTCACCTTGCTCCTGCCGA
GAAAGTATCCATCATGGCTGATGCAATGCGGCGGCTGCATACGCTTGATCCGGCTACCTGCCCATTCGAC
CACCAAGCGAAACATCGCATCGAGCGAGCACGTACTCGGATGGAAGCCGGTCTTGTCGATCAGGATGATC
TGGACGAAGAGCATCAGGGGCTCGCGCCAGCCGAACTGTTCGCCAGGCTCAAGGCGCGCATGCCCGACGG
CGAGGATCTCGTCGTGACCCATGGCGATGCCTGCTTGCCGAATATCATGGTGGAAAATGGCCGCTTTTCT
GGATTCATCGACTGTGGCCGGCTGGGTGTGGCGGACCGCTATCAGGACATAGCGTTGGCTACCCGTGATA
TTGCTGAAGAGCTTGGCGGCGAATGGGCTGACCGCTTCCTCGTGCTTTACGGTATCGCCGCTCCCGATTC
GCAGCGCATCGCCTTCTATCGCCTTCTTGACGAGTTCTTCTGAGCGGGACTCTGGGGTTCGAAATGACCG
ACCAAGCGACGCCCAACCTGCCATCACGAGATTTCGATTCCACCGCCGCCTTCTATGAAAGGTTGGGCTT
CGGAATCGTTTTCCGGGACGCCGGCTGGATGATCCTCCAGCGCGGGGATCTCATGCTGGAGTTCTTCGCC
CACCCCAACTTGTTTATTGCAGCTTATAATGGTTACAAATAAAGCAATAGCATCACAAATTTCACAAATA
AAGCATTTTTTTCACTGCATTCTAGTTGTGGTTTGTCCAAACTCATCAATGTATCTTATCATGTCTGTAT
ACCGTCGACCTCTAGCTAGAGCTTGGCGTAATCATGGTCATAGCTGTTTCCTGTGTGAAATTGTTATCCG
CTCACAATTCCACACAACATACGAGCCGGAAGCATAAAGTGTAAAGCCTGGGGTGCCTAATGAGTGAGCT
AACTCACATTAATTGCGTTGCGCTCACTGCCCGCTTTCCAGTCGGGAAACCTGTCGTGCCAGCTGCATTA
ATGAATCGGCCAACGCGCGGGGAGAGGCGGTTTGCGTATTGGGCGCTCTTCCGCTTCCTCGCTCACTGAC
TCGCTGCGCTCGGTCGTTCGGCTGCGGCGAGCGGTATCAGCTCACTCAAAGGCGGTAATACGGTTATCCA
CAGAATCAGGGGATAACGCAGGAAAGAACATGTGAGCAAAAGGCCAGCAAAAGGCCAGGAACCGTAAAAA
GGCCGCGTTGCTGGCGTTTTTCCATAGGCTCCGCCCCCCTGACGAGCATCACAAAAATCGACGCTCAAGT
CAGAGGTGGCGAAACCCGACAGGACTATAAAGATACCAGGCGTTTCCCCCTGGAAGCTCCCTCGTGCGCT
CTCCTGTTCCGACCCTGCCGCTTACCGGATACCTGTCCGCCTTTCTCCCTTCGGGAAGCGTGGCGCTTTC
TCATAGCTCACGCTGTAGGTATCTCAGTTCGGTGTAGGTCGTTCGCTCCAAGCTGGGCTGTGTGCACGAA
CCCCCCGTTCAGCCCGACCGCTGCGCCTTATCCGGTAACTATCGTCTTGAGTCCAACCCGGTAAGACACG
ACTTATCGCCACTGGCAGCAGCCACTGGTAACAGGATTAGCAGAGCGAGGTATGTAGGCGGTGCTACAGA
GTTCTTGAAGTGGTGGCCTAACTACGGCTACACTAGAAGAACAGTATTTGGTATCTGCGCTCTGCTGAAG
CCAGTTACCTTCGGAAAAAGAGTTGGTAGCTCTTGATCCGGCAAACAAACCACCGCTGGTAGCGGTTTTT
TTGTTTGCAAGCAGCAGATTACGCGCAGAAAAAAAGGATCTCAAGAAGATCCTTTGATCTTTTCTACGGG
GTCTGACGCTCAGTGGAACGAAAACTCACGTTAAGGGATTTTGGTCATGAGATTATCAAAAAGGATCTTC
ACCTAGATCCTTTTAAATTAAAAATGAAGTTTTAAATCAATCTAAAGTATATATGAGTAAACTTGGTCTG
ACAGTTACCAATGCTTAATCAGTGAGGCACCTATCTCAGCGATCTGTCTATTTCGTTCATCCATAGTTGC
CTGACTCCCCGTCGTGTAGATAACTACGATACGGGAGGGCTTACCATCTGGCCCCAGTGCTGCAATGATA
CCGCGAGACCCACGCTCACCGGCTCCAGATTTATCAGCAATAAACCAGCCAGCCGGAAGGGCCGAGCGCA
GAAGTGGTCCTGCAACTTTATCCGCCTCCATCCAGTCTATTAATTGTTGCCGGGAAGCTAGAGTAAGTAG
TTCGCCAGTTAATAGTTTGCGCAACGTTGTTGCCATTGCTACAGGCATCGTGGTGTCACGCTCGTCGTTT
GGTATGGCTTCATTCAGCTCCGGTTCCCAACGATCAAGGCGAGTTACATGATCCCCCATGTTGTGCAAAA
AAGCGGTTAGCTCCTTCGGTCCTCCGATCGTTGTCAGAAGTAAGTTGGCCGCAGTGTTATCACTCATGGT
TATGGCAGCACTGCATAATTCTCTTACTGTCATGCCATCCGTAAGATGCTTTTCTGTGACTGGTGAGTAC
TCAACCAAGTCATTCTGAGAATAGTGTATGCGGCGACCGAGTTGCTCTTGCCCGGCGTCAATACGGGATA
ATACCGCGCCACATAGCAGAACTTTAAAAGTGCTCATCATTGGAAAACGTTCTTCGGGGCGAAAACTCTC
AAGGATCTTACCGCTGTTGAGATCCAGTTCGATGTAACCCACTCGTGCACCCAACTGATCTTCAGCATCT
TTTACTTTCACCAGCGTTTCTGGGTGAGCAAAAACAGGAAGGCAAAATGCCGCAAAAAAGGGAATAAGGG
CGACACGGAAATGTTGAATACTCATACTCTTCCTTTTTCAATATTATTGAAGCATTTATCAGGGTTATTG
TCTCATGAGCGGATACATATTTGAATGTATTTAGAAAAATAAACAAATAGGGGTTCCGCGCACATTTCCC
CGAAAAGTGCCACCTGACGTC
