>Addgene plasmid #66448 | NPBW1-Tango | depositor partial sequence | sequence record 113510 | NPBW1
ATGGACAACGCCAGTTTCAGCGAGCCCTGGCCCGCCAACGCAAGCGGACCAGACCCTGCTCTTAGCTGCT
CAAATGCTTCCACCCTGGCCCCTCTGCCGGCTCCCCTCGCCGTTGCCGTCCCTGTCGTGTACGCAGTGAT
CTGTGCAGTCGGTCTGGCCGGGAACAGTGCCGTGCTTTACGTGCTGCTCAGAGCCCCGAGGATGAAGACT
GTCACTAACCTCTTTATTCTGAACCTCGCGATCGCCGACGAACTCTTCACATTGGTTCTCCCCATCAACA
TCGCAGATTTCCTCCTGCGACAATGGCCTTTCGGCGAGCTCATGTGCAAACTTATCGTCGCCATAGATCA
GTACAACACTTTTAGTAGTCTGTACTTTCTGACCGTGATGTCAGCCGACCGCTACCTCGTGGTACTGGCT
ACTGCCGAGTCCAGGAGAGTTGCGGGTAGGACGTATAGCGCTGCCCGAGCCGTATCTTTGGCTGTGTGGG
GAATTGTGACGCTGGTGGTGTTGCCATTTGCCGTTTTTGCCCGCCTCGACGACGAGCAGGGCCGCCGGCA
ATGCGTGCTGGTATTTCCACAGCCAGAAGCGTTTTGGTGGCGAGCGTCCCGGTTGTATACGCTGGTGCTG
GGTTTCGCTATTCCCGTGTCTACCATTTGCGTACTTTACACCACTCTGCTCTGTCGCCTGCACGCAATGA
GACTGGATAGCCACGCCAAGGCACTGGAACGGGCCAAAAAACGAGTTACTTTTCTCGTGGTAGCAATTTT
GGCCGTGTGCTTGCTGTGTTGGACACCATACCACCTGTCAACTGTGGTTGCCCTTACAACCGACCTGCCT
CAGACTCCTCTGGTCATTGCTATTTCATATTTCATCACTAGTCTGTCCTACGCTAACTCTTGCCTGAACC
CATTCCTCTATGCATTTCTGGACGCAAGCTTCCGGCGGAATCTTCGCCAGCTGATAACTTGCAGGGCAGC
CGCA
