>Addgene plasmid #66448 | NPBW1-Tango | addgene partial sequence | sequence record 120060 | CMV-F 5'-CGCAAATGGGCGGTAGGCGTG-3'
GCTCTCTGGCTACTAGAGAACCCACTGCTTACTGGCTTATCGAAATTAATACGACTCACTATAGGGAGAC
CCAAGCTGGCTAGCGTTTAAACTTAAGCTTGGTACCGAGCTCGGATCCACTAGTCCAGTGTGGTGGAATT
CTGCAGATATCCAGCACAGTGGCGGCCGCGCCACCATGAAGACGATCATCGCCCTGAGCTACATCTTCTG
CCTGGTATTCGCCGACTACAAGGACGATGATGACGCCAGCATCGATATGGACAACGCCAGTTTCAGCGAG
CCCTGGCCCGCCAACGCAAGCGGACCAGACCCTGCTCTTAGCTGCTCAAATGCTTCCACCCTGGCCCCTC
TGCCGGCTCCCCTCGCCGTTGCCGTCCCTGTCGTGTACGCAGTGATCTGTGCAGTCGGTCTGGCCGGGAA
CAGTGCCGTGCTTTACGTGCTGCTCAGAGCCCCGAGGATGAAGACTGTCACTAACCTCTTTATTCTGAAC
CTCGCGATCGCCGACGAACTCTTCACATTGGTTCTCCCCATCAACATCGCAGATTTCCTCCTGCGACAAT
GGCCTTTCGGCGAGCTCATGTGCAAACTTATCGTCGCCATAGATCAGTACAACACTTTTAGTAGTCTGTA
CTTTCTGACCGTGATGTCAGCCGACCGCTACCTCGTGGTACTGGCTACTGCCGAGTCCAGGAGAGTTGCG
GGTAGGACGTATAGCGCTGCCCGAGCCGTATCTTTGGCTGTGTGGGGAATTGTGACGCTGGTGGTGTTGC
CATTTGCCGTTTTTGCCCGCCTCGACGACGAGCAGGGCCGCCGGCAATGCGTGCTGGTATTTCCACAGCC
AGAAGCGTTTTGGTGGCGAGCGTCCCGGTTGTATACGCTGGTGCTGGGTTTCGCTATTCCCGTGTCTACC
ATTTGCGTACTTTACACCACTCTGCTCTGTCGCCTGCACGCAATGAGACTGGATAGCCACGCCAAGGCAC
TGGAACGGGCCAAAAAAC
