>Addgene plasmid #66448 | NPBW1-Tango | addgene partial sequence | sequence record 120061 | Tet-R 5'-GGCGAGTTTACGGGTTGTTA-3'
GCTCTAATGCGCTGTTAATCACTTTACTTTTATCTAATCTTAGCTGGAAGTACAGGTTCTCACCGGTCGA
TGAAGTGTCCTTGGCCAGGGAGGAGCTGGCGGTGGTGCAGGACTCATCTTGGGGACCCAGGCTGGGTGGG
GTGCGTCCACCGGTATCGATTGCGGCTGCCCTGCAAGTTATCAGCTGGCGAAGATTCCGCCGGAAGCTTG
CGTCCAGAAATGCATAGAGGAATGGGTTCAGGCAAGAGTTAGCGTAGGACAGACTAGTGATGAAATATGA
AATAGCAATGACCAGAGGAGTCTGAGGCAGGTCGGTTGTAAGGGCAACCACAGTTGACAGGTGGTATGGT
GTCCAACACAGCAAGCACACGGCCAAAATTGCTACCACGAGAAAAGTAACTCGTTTTTTGGCCCGTTCCA
GTGCCTTGGCGTGGCTATCCAGTCTCATTGCGTGCAGGCGACAGAGCAGAGTGGTGTAAAGTACGCAAAT
GGTAGACACGGGAATAGCGAAACCCAGCACCAGCGTATACAACCGGGACGCTCGCCACCAAAACGCTTCT
GGCTGTGGAAATACCAGCACGCATTGCCGGCGGCCCTGCTCGTCGTCGAGGCGGGCAAAAACGGCAAATG
GCAACACCACCAGCGTCACAATTCCCCACACAGCCAAAGATACGGCTCGGGCAGCGCTATACGTCCTACC
CGCAACTCTCCTGGACTCGGCAGTAGCCAGTACCACGAGGTAGCGGTCGGCTGACATCACGGTCAGAAAG
TACAGACTACTAAAAGTGTTGTACTGATCTATGGCGACGATAAGTTTGCACATGAGCTCGCCGAAAGGCC
ATTGTCGCAGGAGGAAATCTGCGATGTTGATGGGGAGAACCAATGTGAAGAGTTCGTCGGCGATCGCGAG
GTTCAGAATAAAGAGGTTAGTGACAGTCTTCATCCTCGGGGCTCTGAGCAGCACGTAAAGCACGGCACTG
TTCCCGGCCAGACCGACTGCACAGATCACTGCGTACACGACAGGG
