[The description below was written by a language model from this plasmid's Addgene catalogue record.]
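Description:
NPBW1-Tango is a mammalian expression plasmid from the PRESTO-Tango collection, built on an "empty Tango" backbone that was itself derived from pcDNA3.1(+). It is propagated as a high-copy plasmid in E. coli under ampicillin selection and carries a neomycin resistance marker, so transfected mammalian cells can be selected with G418. The insert is the human neuropeptide B/W receptor 1 coding sequence (gene NPBWR1, also known as GPR7), about 1 kb, placed under the CMV promoter and cloned by restriction enzymes, with NotI at the 5′ end. An N-terminal FLAG tag is supplied by the backbone, which allows detection of the expressed receptor.

The construct is designed for the Tango assay format, in which GPCR activation is read out as transcription following arrestin translocation to the receptor. The depositor comments indicate that a tTA (tetracycline transactivator) sequence lies downstream of the receptor. In the general Tango design, this transactivator is fused to the receptor C-terminus and released by an arrestin-linked protease upon agonist-driven arrestin recruitment, after which it drives a tTA-responsive reporter. The record does not itemise the linker, cleavage site or other fusion modules, and no feature table is provided to confirm them. The depositor also notes that most vectors in the set carry an XbaI rather than an XhoI site downstream of tTA, so the identity of the 3′ site in this plasmid is uncertain.

The plasmid belongs to a resource made under the Illuminating the Druggable Genome program. That resource supports parallel, G protein-independent screening of ligands across the human GPCR repertoire, including understudied receptors.
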