Addgene plasmid #66448: NPBW1-Tango
Purpose: Expression of G protein-coupled receptors for PRESTO-Tango: parallel receptorome expression and screening via transcriptional output, with transcriptional activation following arrestin translocation
Depositing lab: Bryan Roth. Depositing organization: University of North Carolina at Chapel Hill. Publication: PRESTO-Tango as an open-source resource for interrogation of the druggable human GPCRome. Kroeze WK, Sassano MF, Huang XP, Lansu K, McCorvy JD, Giguere PM, Sciaky N, Roth BL. Nat Struct Mol Biol. 2015 May;22(5):362-9. doi: 10.1038/nsmb.3014. Epub 2015 Apr 20. PubMed 25895059.
Backbone
  Vector backbone: empty Tango
  Backbone size w/o insert (bp): 6632
  Vector type: Mammalian Expression
  Selectable markers: Neomycin (select with G418)
Growth in bacteria
  Bacterial resistance: Ampicillin, 100 μg/mL
  Growth temperature: 37°C
  Growth strain: DH5alpha
  Copy number: High Copy
Gene/Insert
  Gene/Insert name: NPBW1
  Species: H. sapiens (human)
  Insert size (bp): 984
  Entrez Gene: NPBWR1 (a.k.a. GPR7)
  Promoter: CMV
  Tag / fusion protein: FLAG (N terminal on backbone)
  Cloning method: Restriction Enzyme; 5′ cloning site NotI (not destroyed); 3′ cloning site XhoI (unknown if destroyed)
  Sequencing primers: 5′ CMV-F; 3′ Tet-R
Terms and licenses: Academic/Nonprofit Terms; Industry Terms: Not Available to Industry
Depositor comments: Please note: Most of the PRESTO-Tango vectors do not contain the XhoI cut site downstream of the tTA sequence and instead carry an XbaI site. If you need to perform an XhoI digest we recommend sequencing with a forward primer at the C-terminus of tTA to determine which of the two sites is present. Suggested primer: 5-gagctccacttagacggcgagg-3. Original backbone was pcDNA3.1(+). These plasmids were generated as part of the Illuminating the Druggable Genome (IDG) program sponsored by the NIH Common Fund. The goal of this program is to identify, gather, and distribute information and resources for proteins that currently are not well-studied yet belong to commonly drug-targeted protein families: protein kinases, non-olfactory G-protein coupled receptors (GPCRs), and ion channels. The IDG program is designed to develop fundamental research tools for understudied proteins, elucidate their function, and disseminate the IDG-related resources and data to the greater scientific community.
How to cite: NPBW1-Tango was a gift from Bryan Roth (Addgene plasmid # 66448 ; http://n2t.net/addgene:66448 ; RRID:Addgene_66448)
